>Addgene plasmid #250271 | pJC2740 - pHR-EF1A-HA-FBXO31(D334N)-IRES-mTagBFP | addgene full sequence | sequence record 497470 | Addgene NGS Result
TTTCCATAGGCTCCGCCCCCCTGACGAGCATCACAAAAATCGACGCTCAAGTCAGAGGTGGCGAAACCCG
ACAGGACTATAAAGATACCAGGCGTTTCCCCCTGGAAGCTCCCTCGTGCGCTCTCCTGTTCCGACCCTGC
CGCTTACCGGATACCTGTCCGCCTTTCTCCCTTCGGGAAGCGTGGCGCTTTCTCATAGCTCACGCTGTAG
GTATCTCAGTTCGGTGTAGGTCGTTCGCTCCAAGCTGGGCTGTGTGCACGAACCCCCCGTTCAGCCCGAC
CGCTGCGCCTTATCCGGTAACTATCGTCTTGAGTCCAACCCGGTAAGACACGACTTATCGCCACTGGCAG
CAGCCACTGGTAACAGGATTAGCAGAGCGAGGTATGTAGGCGGTGCTACAGAGTTCTTGAAGTGGTGGCC
TAACTACGGCTACACTAGAAGAACAGTATTTGGTATCTGCGCTCTGCTGAAGCCAGTTACCTTCGGAAAA
AGAGTTGGTAGCTCTTGATCCGGCAAACAAACCACCGCTGGTAGCGGTGGTTTTTTTGTTTGCAAGCAGC
AGATTACGCGCAGAAAAAAAGGATCTCAAGAAGATCCTTTGATCTTTTCTACGGGGTCTGACGCTCAGTG
GAACGAAAACTCACGTTAAGGGATTTTGGTCATGAGATTATCAAAAAGGATCTTCACCTAGATCCTTTTA
AATTAAAAATGAAGTTTTAAATCAATCTAAAGTATATATGAGTAAACTTGGTCTGACAGTTACCAATGCT
TAATCAGTGAGGCACCTATCTCAGCGATCTGTCTATTTCGTTCATCCATAGTTGCCTGACTCCCCGTCGT
GTAGATAACTACGATACGGGAGGGCTTACCATCTGGCCCCAGTGCTGCAATGATACCGCGAGACCCACGC
TCACCGGCTCCAGATTTATCAGCAATAAACCAGCCAGCCGGAAGGGCCGAGCGCAGAAGTGGTCCTGCAA
CTTTATCCGCCTCCATCCAGTCTATTAATTGTTGCCGGGAAGCTAGAGTAAGTAGTTCGCCAGTTAATAG
TTTGCGCAACGTTGTTGCCATTGCTACAGGCATCGTGGTGTCACGCTCGTCGTTTGGTATGGCTTCATTC
AGCTCCGGTTCCCAACGATCAAGGCGAGTTACATGATCCCCCATGTTGTGCAAAAAAGCGGTTAGCTCCT
TCGGTCCTCCGATCGTTGTCAGAAGTAAGTTGGCCGCAGTGTTATCACTCATGGTTATGGCAGCACTGCA
TAATTCTCTTACTGTCATGCCATCCGTAAGATGCTTTTCTGTGACTGGTGAGTACTCAACCAAGTCATTC
TGAGAATAGTGTATGCGGCGACCGAGTTGCTCTTGCCCGGCGTCAATACGGGATAATACCGCGCCACATA
GCAGAACTTTAAAAGTGCTCATCATTGGAAAACGTTCTTCGGGGCGAAAACTCTCAAGGATCTTACCGCT
GTTGAGATCCAGTTCGATGTAACCCACTCGTGCACCCAACTGATCTTCAGCATCTTTTACTTTCACCAGC
GTTTCTGGGTGAGCAAAAACAGGAAGGCAAAATGCCGCAAAAAAGGGAATAAGGGCGACACGGAAATGTT
GAATACTCATACTCTTCCTTTTTCAATATTATTGAAGCATTTATCAGGGTTATTGTCTCATGAGCGGATA
CATATTTGAATGTATTTAGAAAAATAAACAAATAGGGGTTCCGCGCACATTTCCCCGAAAAGTGCCACCT
GACGTCGACGGATCGGGAGATCTCCCGATCCCCTATGGTGCACTCTCAGTACAATCTGCTCTGATGCCGC
ATAGTTAAGCCAGTATCTGCTCCCTGCTTGTGTGTTGGAGGTCGCTGAGTAGTGCGCGAGCAAAATTTAA
GCTACAACAAGGCAAGGCTTGACCGACAATTGCATGAAGAATCTGCTTAGGGTTAGGCGTTTTGCGCTGC
TTCGCGATGTACGGGCCAGATATACGCGTTGACATTGATTATTGACTAGTTATTAATAGTAATCAATTAC
GGGGTCATTAGTTCATAGCCCATATATGGAGTTCCGCGTTACATAACTTACGGTAAATGGCCCGCCTGGC
TGACCGCCCAACGACCCCCGCCCATTGACGTCAATAATGACGTATGTTCCCATAGTAACGCCAATAGGGA
CTTTCCATTGACGTCAATGGGTGGAGTATTTACGGTAAACTGCCCACTTGGCAGTACATCAAGTGTATCA
TATGCCAAGTACGCCCCCTATTGACGTCAATGACGGTAAATGGCCCGCCTGGCATTATGCCCAGTACATG
ACCTTATGGGACTTTCCTACTTGGCAGTACATCTACGTATTAGTCATCGCTATTACCATGGTGATGCGGT
TTTGGCAGTACATCAATGGGCGTGGATAGCGGTTTGACTCACGGGGATTTCCAAGTCTCCACCCCATTGA
CGTCAATGGGAGTTTGTTTTGGCACCAAAATCAACGGGACTTTCCAAAATGTCGTAACAACTCCGCCCCA
TTGACGCAAATGGGCGGTAGGCGTGTACGGTGGGAGGTCTATATAAGCAGCGCGTTTTGCCTGTACTGGG
TCTCTCTGGTTAGACCAGATCTGAGCCTGGGAGCTCTCTGGCTAACTAGGGAACCCACTGCTTAAGCCTC
AATAAAGCTTGCCTTGAGTGCTTCAAGTAGTGTGTGCCCGTCTGTTGTGTGACTCTGGTAACTAGAGATC
CCTCAGACCCTTTTAGTCAGTGTGGAAAATCTCTAGCAGTGGCGCCCGAACAGGGACTTGAAAGCGAAAG
GGAAACCAGAGGAGCTCTCTCGACGCAGGACTCGGCTTGCTGAAGCGCGCACGGCAAGAGGCGAGGGGCG
GCGACTGGTGAGTACGCCAAAAATTTTGACTAGCGGAGGCTAGAAGGAGAGAGATGGGTGCGAGAGCGTC
AGTATTAAGCGGGGGAGAATTAGATCGCGATGGGAAAAAATTCGGTTAAGGCCAGGGGGAAAGAAAAAAT
ATAAATTAAAACATATAGTATGGGCAAGCAGGGAGCTAGAACGATTCGCAGTTAATCCTGGCCTGTTAGA
AACATCAGAAGGCTGTAGACAAATACTGGGACAGCTACAACCATCCCTTCAGACAGGATCAGAAGAACTT
AGATCATTATATAATACAGTAGCAACCCTCTATTGTGTGCATCAAAGGATAGAGATAAAAGACACCAAGG
AAGCTTTAGACAAGATAGAGGAAGAGCAAAACAAAAGTAAGACCACCGCACAGCAAGCGGCCGGCCGCTG
ATCTTCAGACCTGGAGGAGGAGATATGAGGGACAATTGGAGAAGTGAATTATATAAATATAAAGTAGTAA
AAATTGAACCATTAGGAGTAGCACCCACCAAGGCAAAGAGAAGAGTGGTGCAGAGAGAAAAAAGAGCAGT
GGGAATAGGAGCTTTGTTCCTTGGGTTCTTGGGAGCAGCAGGAAGCACTATGGGCGCAGCGTCAATGACG
CTGACGGTACAGGCCAGACAATTATTGTCTGGTATAGTGCAGCAGCAGAACAATTTGCTGAGGGCTATTG
AGGCGCAACAGCATCTGTTGCAACTCACAGTCTGGGGCATCAAGCAGCTCCAGGCAAGAATCCTGGCTGT
GGAAAGATACCTAAAGGATCAACAGCTCCTGGGGATTTGGGGTTGCTCTGGAAAACTCATTTGCACCACT
GCTGTGCCTTGGAATGCTAGTTGGAGTAATAAATCTCTGGAACAGATTTGGAATCACACGACCTGGATGG
AGTGGGACAGAGAAATTAACAATTACACAAGCTTAATACACTCCTTAATTGAAGAATCGCAAAACCAGCA
AGAAAAGAATGAACAAGAATTATTGGAATTAGATAAATGGGCAAGTTTGTGGAATTGGTTTAACATAACA
AATTGGCTGTGGTATATAAAATTATTCATAATGATAGTAGGAGGCTTGGTAGGTTTAAGAATAGTTTTTG
CTGTACTTTCTATAGTGAATAGAGTTAGGCAGGGATATTCACCATTATCGTTTCAGACCCACCTCCCAAC
CCCGAGGGGACCCGACAGGCCCGAAGGAATAGAAGAAGAAGGTGGAGAGAGAGACAGAGACAGATCCATT
CGATTAGTGAACGGATCGGCACTGCGTGCGCCAATTCTGCAGACAAATGGCAGTATTCATCCACAATTTT
AAAAGAAAAGGGGGGATTGGGGGGTACAGTGCAGGGGAAAGAATAGTAGACATAATAGCAACAGACATAC
AAACTAAAGAATTACAAAAACAAATTACAAAAATTCAAAATTTTCGGGTTTATTACAGGGACAGCAGAGA
TCCAGTTTGGTTAGTACCGGGCCCGCCCTGCAGGTCTAGAAGTTCCTATTCCGAAGTTCCTATTCTCTAG
AAAGTATAGGAACTTCTCGAGTACTAGGATCCATTAGGCGGCCGCCCTGCAGGGTGGATAACCGTATTAC
CGCCATGCATGTGCCCGTCAGTGGGCAGAGCGCACATCGCCCACAGTCCCCGAGAAGTTGGGGGGAGGGG
TCGGCAATTGAACCGGTGCCTAGAGAAGGTGGCGCGGGGTAAACTGGGAAAGTGATGTCGTGTACTGGCT
CCGCCTTTTTCCCGAGGGTGGGGGAGAACCGTATATAAGTGCAGTAGTCGCCGTGAACGTTCTTTTTCGC
AACGGGTTTGCCGCCAGAACACAGGTAAGTGCCGTGTGTGGTTCCCGCGGGCCTGGCCTCTTTACGGGTT
ATGGCCCTTGCGTGCCTTGAATTACTTCCACCTGGCTGCAGTACGTGATTCTTGATCCCGAGCTTCGGGT
TGGAAGTGGGTGGGAGAGTTCGAGGCCTTGCGCTTAAGGAGCCCCTTCGCCTCGTGCTTGAGTTGAGGCC
TGGCCTGGGCGCTGGGGCCGCCGCGTGCGAATCTGGTGGCACCTTCGCGCCTGTCTCGCTGCTTTCGATA
AGTCTCTAGCCATTTAAAATTTTTGATGACCTGCTGCGACGCTTTTTTTCTGGCAAGATAGTCTTGTAAA
TGCGGGCCAAGATCTGCACACTGGTATTTCGGTTTTTGGGGCCGCGGGCGGCGACGGGGCCCGTGCGTCC
CAGCGCACATGTTCGGCGAGGCGGGGCCTGCGAGCGCGGCCACCGAGAATCGGACGGGGGTAGTCTCAAG
CTGGCCGGCCTGCTCTGGTGCCTGGCCTCGCGCCGCCGTGTATCGCCCCGCCCTGGGCGGCAAGGCTGGC
CCGGTCGGCACCAGTTGCGTGAGCGGAAAGATGGCCGCTTCCCGGCCCTGCTGCAGGGAGCTCAAAATGG
AGGACGCGGCGCTCGGGAGAGCGGGCGGGTGAGTCACCCACACAAAGGAAAAGGGCCTTTCCGTCCTCAG
CCGTCGCTTCATGTGACTCCACGGAGTACCGGGCGCCGTCCAGGCACCTCGATTAGTTCTCGCGCTTTTG
GAGTACGTCGTCTTTAGGTTGGGGGGAGGGGTTTTATGCGATGGAGTTTCCCCACACTGAGTGGGTGGAG
ACTGAAGTTAGGCCAGCTTGGCACTTGATGTAATTCTCCTTGGAATTTGCCCTTTTTGAGTTTGGATCTT
GGTTCATTCTCAAGCCTCAGACAGTGGTTCAAAGTTTTTTTCTTCCATTTCAGGTGTCGTGAGCTAGCCC
ACCATGTACCCATACGATGTTCCAGATTACGCTGGTGGATCTGGAGGTTCTGGTGGAAGCGCTATGGCGG
TGTGTGCTCGCCTTTGCGGCGTGGGCCCGTCGCGCGGATGTCGGCGCCGCCAGCAGCGCCGGGGCCCGGC
CGAGACGGCGGCGGCCGACAGCGAGCCGGACACAGACCCCGAGGAGGAGCGCATCGAGGCTAGCGCCGGG
GTCGGGGGCGGCTTGTGCGCGGGCCCCTCGCCGCCGCCCCCGCGCTGCTCGCTGCTGGAGCTGCCGCCCG
AGCTGCTGGTGGAGATCTTCGCGTCGCTGCCGGGCACGGACCTACCCAGCTTGGCCCAGGTCTGCACGAA
GTTCCGGCGCATCCTCCACACCGACACCATCTGGAGGAGGCGTTGCCGTGAGGAGTATGGTGTTTGCGAA
AACTTGCGGAAGCTGGAGATCACAGGCGTGTCTTGTCGGGACGTCTATGCGAAGCTGCTTCACCGATATA
GACACATTTTGGGATTGTGGCAGCCAGATATCGGGCCATACGGAGGACTGCTGAACGTGGTGGTGGACGG
CCTGTTCATCATCGGGTGGATGTACCTGCCTCCCCATGACCCCCACGTCGATGACCCTATGAGATTCAAG
CCTCTGTTCAGGATCCACCTGATGGAGAGGAAGGCTGCCACAGTGGAGTGCATGTACGGCCACAAAGGGC
CCCACCACGGCCACATCCAGATTGTGAAGAAGGATGAGTTCTCCACCAAGTGCAACCAGACGGACCACCA
CAGGATGTCCGGCGGGAGGCAGGAGGAGTTTCGGACGTGGCTGAGGGAGGAATGGGGGCGCACGCTGGAG
GACATCTTCCACGAGCACATGCAGGAGCTCATCCTGATGAAGTTCATCTACACCAGTCAGTACGACAACT
GCCTGACCTACCGCCGCATCTACCTGCCGCCCAGCCGCCCCGACGACCTCATCAAGCCTGGCCTCTTCAA
AGGTACCTATGGCAGCCACGGCCTGGAGATTGTGATGCTCAGCTTCCACGGCCGGCGTGCCAGGGGCACC
AAGATCACGGGCAACCCCAACATCCCCGCTGGGCAGCAGACAGTGGAGATCGACCTGAGGCATCGGATCC
AGCTGCCCGACCTCGAGAACCAGCGCAACTTCAATGAGCTCTCCCGCATCGTCCTGGAGGTGCGCGAGAG
GGTGCGCCAGGAGCAGCAGGAAGGCGGGCACGAGGCGGGCGAGGGTCGTGGCCGGCAGGGCCCCCGGGAG
TCCCAGCCAAGCCCTGCCCAGCCCAGGGCAGAGGCGCCCAGCAAGGGCCCAGATGGGACACCTGGTGAGG
ATGGTGGCGAGCCTGGGGATGCCGTAGCTGCGGCCGAGCAGCCTGCCCAGTGTGGGCAGGGGCAGCCGTT
CGTGCTGCCCGTGGGCGTGAGCTCCAGGAATGAGGACTACCCCCGAACCTGCAGGATGTGTTTTTATGGC
ACAGGCCTCATCGCGGGCCACGGCTTCACCAGCCCTGAACGCACCCCCGGGGTCTTCATCCTCTTCGATG
AGGACCGCTTCGGGTTCGTCTGGCTGGAGCTGAAATCCTTCAGCCTGTACAGCCGGGTCCAGGCCACCTT
CCGGAACGCAGATGCGCCGTCCCCACAGGCCTTCGATGAGATGCTCAAGAACATTCAGTCCCTCACCTCC
GGATCGGGAGAGGGCAGAGGAAGTCTGCTAACATGCGGTGACGTCGAGGAGAATCCTGGCCCACCGGTCG
CCACCAGCGAGCTGATTAAGGAGAACATGCACATGAAGCTGTACATGGAGGGCACCGTGGACAACCATCA
CTTCAAGTGCACATCCGAGGGCGAAGGCAAGCCCTACGAGGGCACCCAGACCATGAGAATCAAGGTGGTC
GAGGGCGGCCCTCTCCCCTTCGCCTTCGACATCCTGGCTACTAGCTTCCTCTACGGCAGCAAGACCTTCA
TCAACCACACCCAGGGCATCCCCGACTTCTTCAAGCAGTCCTTCCCTGAGGGCTTCACATGGGAGAGAGT
CACCACATACGAAGACGGGGGCGTGCTGACCGCTACCCAGGACACCAGCCTCCAGGACGGCTGCCTCATC
TACAACGTCAAGATCAGAGGGGTGAACTTCACATCCAACGGCCCTGTGATGCAGAAGAAAACACTCGGCT
GGGAGGCCTTCACCGAGACGCTGTACCCCGCTGACGGCGGCCTGGAAGGCAGAAACGACATGGCCCTGAA
GCTCGTGGGCGGGAGCCATCTGATCGCAAACATCAAGACCACATATAGATCCAAGAAACCCGCTAAGAAC
CTCAAGATGCCTGGCGTCTACTATGTGGACTACAGACTGGAAAGAATCAAGGAGGCCAACAACGAGACCT
ACGTCGAGCAGCACGAGGTGGCAGTGGCCAGATACTGCGACCTCCCTAGCAAACTGGGGCACAAGCTTAA
TTAAGAATTCGTCGAGGGACCTAATAACTTCGTATAGCATACATTATACGAAGTTATACATGTTTAAGGG
TTCCGGTTCCACTAGGTACAATTCGATATCAAGCTTATCGATAATCAACCTCTGGATTACAAAATTTGTG
AAAGATTGACTGGTATTCTTAACTATGTTGCTCCTTTTACGCTATGTGGATACGCTGCTTTAATGCCTTT
GTATCATGCTATTGCTTCCCGTATGGCTTTCATTTTCTCCTCCTTGTATAAATCCTGGTTGCTGTCTCTT
TATGAGGAGTTGTGGCCCGTTGTCAGGCAACGTGGCGTGGTGTGCACTGTGTTTGCTGACGCAACCCCCA
CTGGTTGGGGCATTGCCACCACCTGTCAGCTCCTTTCCGGGACTTTCGCTTTCCCCCTCCCTATTGCCAC
GGCGGAACTCATCGCCGCCTGCCTTGCCCGCTGCTGGACAGGGGCTCGGCTGTTGGGCACTGACAATTCC
GTGGTGTTGTCGGGGAAATCATCGTCCTTTCCTTGGCTGCTCGCCTGTGTTGCCACCTGGATTCTGCGCG
GGACGTCCTTCTGCTACGTCCCTTCGGCCCTCAATCCAGCGGACCTTCCTTCCCGCGGCCTGCTGCCGGC
TCTGCGGCCTCTTCCGCGTCTTCGCCTTCGCCCTCAGACGAGTCGGATCTCCCTTTGGGCCGCCTCCCCG
CATCGATACCGTCGACCTCGATCGAGACCTAGAAAAACATGGAGCAATCACAAGTAGCAATACAGCAGCT
ACCAATGCTGATTGTGCCTGGCTAGAAGCACAAGAGGAGGAGGAGGTGGGTTTTCCAGTCACACCTCAGG
TACCTTTAAGACCAATGACTTACAAGGCAGCTGTAGATCTTAGCCACTTTTTAAAAGAAAAGGGGGGACT
GGAAGGGCTAATTCACTCCCAACGAAGACAAGATATCCTTGATCTGTGGATCTACCACACACAAGGCTAC
TTCCCTGATTGGCAGAACTACACACCAGGGCCAGGGATCAGATATCCACTGACCTTTGGATGGTGCTACA
AGCTAGTACCAGTTGAGCAAGAGAAGGTAGAAGAAGCCAATGAAGGAGAGAACACCCGCTTGTTACACCC
TGTGAGCCTGCATGGGATGGATGACCCGGAGAGAGAAGTATTAGAGTGGAGGTTTGACAGCCGCCTAGCA
TTTCATCACATGGCCCGAGAGCTGCATCCGGACTGTACTGGGTCTCTCTGGTTAGACCAGATCTGAGCCT
GGGAGCTCTCTGGCTAACTAGGGAACCCACTGCTTAAGCCTCAATAAAGCTTGCCTTGAGTGCTTCAAGT
AGTGTGTGCCCGTCTGTTGTGTGACTCTGGTAACTAGAGATCCCTCAGACCCTTTTAGTCAGTGTGGAAA
ATCTCTAGCAGCATGTGAGCAAAAGGCCAGCAAAAGGCCAGGAACCGTAAAAAGGCCGCGTTGCTGGCGT
T
Features (pLannotate 1.2.2; 23 found; start..end, strand, type, name):
      1..589     -  rep_origin     ori: high-copy-number ColE1/pMB1/pBR322/pUC origin of replication
    760..1620    -  CDS            AmpR: β-lactamase; bla; confers resistance to ampicillin, carbenicillin, and related antibiotics
   1621..1725    -  promoter       AmpR promoter: bla
   1784..1836    -  misc_feature   bom (fragment): basis of mobility region from pBR322
   1991..2370    +  enhancer       CMV enhancer: human cytomegalovirus immediate early enhancer
   2371..2570    +  promoter       CMV promoter: human cytomegalovirus (CMV) immediate early promoter
   2588..2768    +  LTR            5' LTR (truncated): truncated 5' long terminal repeat (LTR) from HIV-1
   2815..2940    +  misc_feature   HIV-1 Ψ: packaging signal of human immunodeficiency virus type 1
   2924..3262    +  CDS            HIV-1 gag (fragment): gag protein from human immunodeficiency virus 1; gag
   3437..3670    +  misc_feature   RRE: The Rev response element (RRE) of HIV-1 allows for Rev-dependent mRNA export from the nucleus to the cytoplasm.
   4047..4147    +  CDS            Rev (fragment): human immunodeficiency virus 1 (HIV-1) Rev protein; rev; enhances nuclear export of unspliced and incompletely spliced viral mRNAs
   4197..4314    +  misc_feature   cPPT/CTS: central polypurine tract and central termination sequence of HIV-1
   4379..4426    +  protein_bind   FRT: FLP-mediated recombination occurs in the 8-bp core sequence TCTAGAAA (Turan and Bode, 2011). FLP recombinase from the Saccharomyces cerevisiae 2μ plasmid
   4491..5662    +  promoter       EF-1α promoter: strong constitutive promoter for human elongation factor EF-1α
   5677..5703    +  CDS            3xHA (fragment): three tandem HA epitope tags
   5734..7350    +  CDS            FBXO31: FBX31_HUMAN - Also known as FBX14, FBX31. Experimental evidence at protein level: Swiss-Prot protein existence level 1. Component of some SCF (SKP1-cullin-F-box) protein ligase complex that plays a central role in G1 arrest following DNA damage. Specifically recognizes phosphorylated cyclin-D1 (CCND1), promoting its ubiquitination and degradation by the proteasome, resulting in G1 arrest. May act as a tumor suppressor. From Homo sapiens (Human).
   7426..8124    +  CDS            TagBFP: monomeric blue fluorescent protein mammalian codon-optimized
   8144..8177    +  protein_bind   loxP: Cre-mediated recombination occurs in the 8-bp core sequence (GCATACAT). Cre recombinase
   8210..8233    +  misc_feature   MCS (fragment): pBluescript multiple cloning site
   8233..8821    +  misc_feature   WPRE: woodchuck hepatitis virus posttranscriptional regulatory element
   8822..8841    +  misc_feature   MCS (fragment): pBluescript multiple cloning site
   8843..9343    +  CDS            nef (fragment): NEF_HV1LA - Experimental evidence at protein level: Swiss-Prot protein existence level 1. Extracellular Nef protein targets CD4(+) T-lymphocytes for apoptosis by interacting with CXCR4 surface receptors. From Human immunodeficiency virus type 1 group M subtype B (isolate Lai) (HIV-1).
   9350..9530    +  LTR            5' LTR (truncated): truncated 5' long terminal repeat (LTR) from HIV-1
