[The description below was written by a language model from this plasmid's Addgene catalogue record and pLannotate feature annotations shown in this document.]
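Description:
pJC2740 - pHR-EF1A-HA-FBXO31(D334N)-IRES-mTagBFP is a 9.6 kb HIV-1-derived lentiviral transfer plasmid on the pHR backbone, built for stable or transient expression of an epitope-tagged human FBXO31 point mutant in mammalian cells. In bacteria it is maintained through a high-copy ColE1/pUC-type origin and selected with ampicillin via the β-lactamase gene. The viral portion begins with a CMV enhancer/promoter placed upstream of a truncated 5' LTR, which allows the genomic RNA to be transcribed in packaging cells. This is followed by the Ψ packaging signal with a gag fragment, the Rev response element for nuclear export of the unspliced genome, and the cPPT/CTS, which aids nuclear import. A WPRE downstream of the payload boosts transcript stability and expression, and a nef fragment and a second truncated LTR close the provirus.

The internal expression cassette is driven by the constitutive EF-1α promoter. It encodes FBXO31, the substrate-recognition F-box subunit of an SCF ubiquitin ligase, carrying the D334N substitution and an N-terminal HA tag (annotated as a partial match to a 3xHA element) for detection or affinity purification. The plasmid name indicates an IRES linking this reading frame to mTagBFP, so that blue fluorescence marks transduced cells. The feature table annotates the TagBFP coding sequence but no IRES, and the gap between the two reading frames is only about 75 nt, so the nature of the linking element is unconfirmed. A single FRT site upstream of the promoter and a single loxP site after TagBFP are also annotated, but the record does not state their purpose. The stated use is cDNA expression of affinity-tagged FBXO31(D334N), associated with a study of how SCF-FBXO31 targets proteins bearing C-terminal amides for degradation. The functional effect of the mutation is not given.
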