Addgene plasmid #250271: pJC2740 - pHR-EF1A-HA-FBXO31(D334N)-IRES-mTagBFP
Purpose: cDNA expression of affinity-tagged FBXO31 (HA-FBXO31(D334N))
Depositing lab: Jacob Corn. Depositing organization: ETH Zurich (Swiss Federal Institute of Technology). Publication: C-terminal amides mark proteins for degradation via SCF-FBXO31. Muhar MF, Farnung J, Cernakova M, Hofmann R, Henneberg LT, Pfleiderer MM, Denoth-Lippuner A, Kalcic F, Nievergelt AS, Peters Al-Bayati M, Sidiropoulos ND, Beier V, Mann M, Jessberger S, Jinek M, Schulman BA, Bode JW, Corn JE. Nature. 2025 Feb;638(8050):519-527. doi: 10.1038/s41586-024-08475-w. PubMed 39880951.
Backbone
  Vector backbone: pHR
  Vector type: Mammalian Expression, Lentiviral
Growth in bacteria
  Bacterial resistance: Ampicillin, 100 μg/mL
  Growth temperature: 37°C
  Growth strain: NEB Stable
  Copy number: High Copy
Gene/Insert
  Gene/Insert name: FBXO31
  Species: H. sapiens (human)
  Mutation: D334N
  Entrez Gene: FBXO31 (a.k.a. FBX14, FBXO14, Fbx31, MRT45, pp2386)
  Promoter: EF-1a
  Tag / fusion protein: HA (N terminal on insert)
  Cloning method: Unknown
Terms and licenses: Academic/Nonprofit Terms; Industry Terms: Not Available to Industry
How to cite: pJC2740 - pHR-EF1A-HA-FBXO31(D334N)-IRES-mTagBFP was a gift from Jacob Corn (Addgene plasmid # 250271 ; http://n2t.net/addgene:250271 ; RRID:Addgene_250271)
